Addgene plasmid #129049: pSpdCas9-hudTET1CD-T2A-mCherry(PX458)-SghuTSDR-9
Purpose: inactivated control (targeted DNA demethylation_human_TSDR), expression of dCas9-hudTET1CD-T2A-mCherry sgRNA9 targeting human TSDR
Depositing lab: Julia K Polansky. Depositing organization: Charite Universitaetsmedizin Berlin. Publication: Targeted De-Methylation of the FOXP3-TSDR Is Sufficient to Induce Physiological FOXP3 Expression but Not a Functional Treg Phenotype. Kressler C, Gasparoni G, Nordstrom K, Hamo D, Salhab A, Dimitropoulos C, Tierling S, Reinke P, Volk HD, Walter J, Hamann A, Polansky JK. Front Immunol. 2021 Jan 7;11:609891. doi: 10.3389/fimmu.2020.609891. eCollection 2020. PubMed 33488615.
Backbone
  Vector backbone: PX458
  Backbone manufacturer: Feng Zhang (Addgene plasmid # 48138)
  Vector type: Mammalian Expression
Growth in bacteria
  Bacterial resistance: Ampicillin, 100 μg/mL
  Growth temperature: 37°C
  Growth strain: DH5alpha
  Copy number: Unknown
Gene/Insert
  Gene/Insert name: dCas9-hudTET1CD, SgRNA9 (huTSDR) (alt name: dCas9-hudTET1CD-T2A-mCherry)
  gRNA/shRNA sequence: TCATGGCGGCCGGATGCGCC
  Species: Synthetic
  Mutation: dCas9 (D10A;H840A), catalytic domain huTET1 inactive (H1671Y; D1673A)
  Promoter: CbH (for dCas9-hudTET1CD-T2A-EGFP) U6 (for sgRNA)
  Tag / fusion protein: HA-Tag, NLS (N terminal on insert); T2A-mCherry (C terminal on backbone)
  Cloning method: Restriction Enzyme; 5′ cloning site Unknown (unknown if destroyed); 3′ cloning site Unknown (unknown if destroyed)
  Sequencing primers: 5′ SgRNA-cloning-site: hU6-F (GAGGGCCTATTTCCCATGATT)
Resource information
  A portion of this plasmid was derived from a plasmid made by: mCherry (BbsI removed) from Nicola Patron (Addgene plasmid # 50316); HA tag-NLS-dCas9 from Rudolf Jaenisch (Addgene plasmid # 48223); hudTET1CD from Keith Joung (Addgene plasmid # 49965).
Terms and licenses: Academic/Nonprofit Terms; Industry Terms: Not Available to Industry
How to cite: pSpdCas9-hudTET1CD-T2A-mCherry(PX458)-SghuTSDR-9 was a gift from Julia K Polansky (Addgene plasmid # 129049 ; http://n2t.net/addgene:129049 ; RRID:Addgene_129049)
