[The description below was written by a language model from this plasmid's Addgene catalogue record and pLannotate feature annotations shown in this document.]
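Description:
pSpdCas9-hudTET1CD-T2A-mCherry(PX458)-SghuTSDR-9 is a mammalian expression plasmid of about 11.4 kb built on the PX458 all-in-one CRISPR backbone. It is propagated in E. coli through a high-copy ColE1/pUC-type origin with ampicillin selection (AmpR under its own bla promoter). The backbone also carries an f1/M13 phage origin and a single AAV2 ITR, a PX458 remnant that cannot support AAV packaging on its own. The two sequence records, from the depositor and from repository sequencing, differ by one nucleotide in length and give essentially the same annotation.

The plasmid contains two expression units. A human U6 Pol III promoter drives an S. pyogenes-type single guide RNA (guide 9) directed at the human TSDR, the Treg-specific demethylated region of FOXP3. The CBh promoter (CMV enhancer, chicken β-actin promoter and hybrid intron) drives an HA-tagged, NLS-bearing, nuclease-dead Cas9 (D10A, H840A). This dCas9 is fused to the human TET1 catalytic domain, followed by T2A-mCherry and a bGH polyadenylation signal. The T2A peptide releases mCherry as a separate protein, so transfected cells can be identified or sorted by red fluorescence. The catalogue promoter field mentions EGFP, but the name, tag field and feature tables all indicate mCherry.

The TET1 domain carries H1671Y and D1673A, which inactivate its dioxygenase activity. The fusion therefore still binds the target locus but should not oxidise 5-methylcytosine. The plasmid serves as the catalytically dead control for targeted demethylation experiments at the FOXP3 TSDR, separating effects of dCas9 binding from those of enzymatic demethylation.
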