Features (pLannotate 1.2.2; 21 found; start..end, strand, type, name):
      1..241     +  promoter       U6 promoter: RNA polymerase III promoter for human U6 snRNA
    271..346     +  misc_RNA       gRNA scaffold: guide RNA scaffold for the Streptococcus pyogenes CRISPR/Cas9 system
    353..396     +  misc_RNA       gRNA scaffold (fragment): guide RNA scaffold for the Streptococcus pyogenes CRISPR/Cas9 system
    443..728     +  enhancer       CMV enhancer: human cytomegalovirus immediate early enhancer; contains an 18-bp deletion relative to the standard CMV enhancer
    730..1007    +  promoter       chicken β-actin promoter: No description available
   1008..1236    +  intron         hybrid intron: hybrid between chicken β-actin (CBA) and minute virus of mice (MMV) introns (Gray et al., 2011)
   1257..1284    +  CDS            3xHA (fragment): three tandem HA epitope tags
   1317..5417    +  CDS            Cas9: Cas9 (Csn1) endonuclease from the Streptococcus pyogenes Type II CRISPR/Cas system generates RNA-guided double strand breaks in DNA
   5418..5451    +  CDS            nucleoplasmin NLS (fragment): bipartite nuclear localization signal from nucleoplasmin
   5463..7616    +  CDS            TET1 (fragment): TET1_HUMAN - Also known as CXXC6, KIAA1676, LCX. Experimental evidence at protein level: Swiss-Prot protein existence level 1. Dioxygenase that catalyzes the conversion of the modified genomic base 5-methylcytosine (5mC) into 5-hydroxymethylcytosine (5hmC) and plays a key role in active DNA demethylation. Also mediates subsequent conversion of 5hmC into 5-formylcytosine (5fC), and conversion of 5fC to 5-carboxylcytosine (5caC). Conversion of 5mC into 5hmC, 5fC and 5caC probably constitutes the first step in cytosine demethylation. Methylation at the C5 position of cytosine bases is an epigenet
   7619..7643    +  CDS            nucleoplasmin NLS (fragment): bipartite nuclear localization signal from nucleoplasmin
   7713..8419    +  CDS            mCherry (fragment): monomeric derivative of DsRed fluorescent protein (Shaner et al., 2004) mammalian codon-optimized
   8454..8565    +  polyA_signal   bGH poly(A) signal: bovine growth hormone polyadenylation signal
   8670..8810    +  repeat_region  AAV2 ITR: inverted terminal repeat of adeno-associated virus serotype 2 inverted
   8815..8866    -  misc_feature   bom (fragment): basis of mobility region from pBR322
   8885..9265    +  rep_origin     M13 ori (sequence partly withheld): M13 bacteriophage origin of replication; arrow indicates direction of (+) strand synthesis
   9341..9390    -  misc_feature   bom (fragment): basis of mobility region from pBR322
   9492..9527    -  CDS            rop (fragment): Rop protein, which maintains plasmids at low copy number; rop
   9622..9726    +  promoter       AmpR promoter: bla
   9727..10587   +  CDS            AmpR: β-lactamase; bla; confers resistance to ampicillin, carbenicillin, and related antibiotics
  10758..11346   +  rep_origin     ori: high-copy-number ColE1/pMB1/pBR322/pUC origin of replication
>Addgene plasmid #129049 | pSpdCas9-hudTET1CD-T2A-mCherry(PX458)-SghuTSDR-9 | depositor full sequence | sequence record 247395 | pSpdCas9-hudTET1CD-T2A-mCherry(PX458)-SghuTSDR-9 sequence 11407 bps
GAGGGCCTATTTCCCATGATTCCTTCATATTTGCATATACGATACAAGGCTGTTAGAGAGATAATTGGAA
TTAATTTGACTGTAAACACAAAGATATTAGTACAAAATACGTGACGTAGAAAGTAATAATTTCTTGGGTA
GTTTGCAGTTTTAAAATTATGTTTTAAAATGGACTATCATATGCTTACCGTAACTTGAAAGTATTTCGAT
TTCTTGGCTTTATATATCTTGTGGAAAGGACGAAACACCGTCATGGCGGCCGGATGCGCCGTTTTAGAGC
TAGAAATAGCAAGTTAAAATAAGGCTAGTCCGTTATCAACTTGAAAAAGTGGCACCGAGTCGGTGCTTTT
TTGTTTTAGAGCTAGAAATAGCAAGTTAAAATAAGGCTAGTCCGTTTTTAGCGCGTGCGCCAATTCTGCA
GACAAATGGCTCTAGAGGTACCCGTTACATAACTTACGGTAAATGGCCCGCCTGGCTGACCGCCCAACGA
CCCCCGCCCATTGACGTCAATAGTAACGCCAATAGGGACTTTCCATTGACGTCAATGGGTGGAGTATTTA
CGGTAAACTGCCCACTTGGCAGTACATCAAGTGTATCATATGCCAAGTACGCCCCCTATTGACGTCAATG
ACGGTAAATGGCCCGCCTGGCATTGTGCCCAGTACATGACCTTATGGGACTTTCCTACTTGGCAGTACAT
CTACGTATTAGTCATCGCTATTACCATGGTCGAGGTGAGCCCCACGTTCTGCTTCACTCTCCCCATCTCC
CCCCCCTCCCCACCCCCAATTTTGTATTTATTTATTTTTTAATTATTTTGTGCAGCGATGGGGGCGGGGG
GGGGGGGGGGGCGCGCGCCAGGCGGGGCGGGGCGGGGCGAGGGGCGGGGCGGGGCGAGGCGGAGAGGTGC
GGCGGCAGCCAATCAGAGCGGCGCGCTCCGAAAGTTTCCTTTTATGGCGAGGCGGCGGCGGCGGCGGCCC
TATAAAAAGCGAAGCGCGCGGCGGGCGGGAGTCGCTGCGACGCTGCCTTCGCCCCGTGCCCCGCTCCGCC
GCCGCCTCGCGCCGCCCGCCCCGGCTCTGACTGACCGCGTTACTCCCACAGGTGAGCGGGCGGGACGGCC
CTTCTCCTCCGGGCTGTAATTAGCTGAGCAAGAGGTAAGGGTTTAAGGGATGGTTGGTTGGTGGGGTATT
AATGTTTAATTACCTGGAGCACCTGCCTGAAATCACTTTTTTTCAGGTTGGACCGGTGCCACCATGTACC
CATACGATGTTCCAGATTACGCTTCGCCGAAGAAAAAGCGCAAGGTCGAAGCGTCCGACAAGAAGTACAG
CATCGGCCTGGCCATCGGCACCAACTCTGTGGGCTGGGCCGTGATCACCGACGAGTACAAGGTGCCCAGC
AAGAAATTCAAGGTGCTGGGCAACACCGACCGGCACAGCATCAAGAAGAACCTGATCGGAGCCCTGCTGT
TCGACAGCGGCGAAACAGCCGAGGCCACCCGGCTGAAGAGAACCGCCAGAAGAAGATACACCAGACGGAA
GAACCGGATCTGCTATCTGCAAGAGATCTTCAGCAACGAGATGGCCAAGGTGGACGACAGCTTCTTCCAC
AGACTGGAAGAGTCCTTCCTGGTGGAAGAGGATAAGAAGCACGAGCGGCACCCCATCTTCGGCAACATCG
TGGACGAGGTGGCCTACCACGAGAAGTACCCCACCATCTACCACCTGAGAAAGAAACTGGTGGACAGCAC
CGACAAGGCCGACCTGCGGCTGATCTATCTGGCCCTGGCCCACATGATCAAGTTCCGGGGCCACTTCCTG
ATCGAGGGCGACCTGAACCCCGACAACAGCGACGTGGACAAGCTGTTCATCCAGCTGGTGCAGACCTACA
ACCAGCTGTTCGAGGAAAACCCCATCAACGCCAGCGGCGTGGACGCCAAGGCCATCCTGTCTGCCAGACT
GAGCAAGAGCAGACGGCTGGAAAATCTGATCGCCCAGCTGCCCGGCGAGAAGAAGAATGGCCTGTTCGGC
AACCTGATTGCCCTGAGCCTGGGCCTGACCCCCAACTTCAAGAGCAACTTCGACCTGGCCGAGGATGCCA
AACTGCAGCTGAGCAAGGACACCTACGACGACGACCTGGACAACCTGCTGGCCCAGATCGGCGACCAGTA
CGCCGACCTGTTTCTGGCCGCCAAGAACCTGTCCGACGCCATCCTGCTGAGCGACATCCTGAGAGTGAAC
ACCGAGATCACCAAGGCCCCCCTGAGCGCCTCTATGATCAAGAGATACGACGAGCACCACCAGGACCTGA
CCCTGCTGAAAGCTCTCGTGCGGCAGCAGCTGCCTGAGAAGTACAAAGAGATTTTCTTCGACCAGAGCAA
GAACGGCTACGCCGGCTACATTGACGGCGGAGCCAGCCAGGAAGAGTTCTACAAGTTCATCAAGCCCATC
CTGGAAAAGATGGACGGCACCGAGGAACTGCTCGTGAAGCTGAACAGAGAGGACCTGCTGCGGAAGCAGC
GGACCTTCGACAACGGCAGCATCCCCCACCAGATCCACCTGGGAGAGCTGCACGCCATTCTGCGGCGGCA
GGAAGATTTTTACCCATTCCTGAAGGACAACCGGGAAAAGATCGAGAAGATCCTGACCTTCCGCATCCCC
TACTACGTGGGCCCTCTGGCCAGGGGAAACAGCAGATTCGCCTGGATGACCAGAAAGAGCGAGGAAACCA
TCACCCCCTGGAACTTCGAGGAAGTGGTGGACAAGGGCGCTTCCGCCCAGAGCTTCATCGAGCGGATGAC
CAACTTCGATAAGAACCTGCCCAACGAGAAGGTGCTGCCCAAGCACAGCCTGCTGTACGAGTACTTCACC
GTGTATAACGAGCTGACCAAAGTGAAATACGTGACCGAGGGAATGAGAAAGCCCGCCTTCCTGAGCGGCG
AGCAGAAAAAGGCCATCGTGGACCTGCTGTTCAAGACCAACCGGAAAGTGACCGTGAAGCAGCTGAAAGA
GGACTACTTCAAGAAAATCGAGTGCTTCGACTCCGTGGAAATCTCCGGCGTGGAAGATCGGTTCAACGCC
TCCCTGGGCACATACCACGATCTGCTGAAAATTATCAAGGACAAGGACTTCCTGGACAATGAGGAAAACG
AGGACATTCTGGAAGATATCGTGCTGACCCTGACACTGTTTGAGGACAGAGAGATGATCGAGGAACGGCT
GAAAACCTATGCCCACCTGTTCGACGACAAAGTGATGAAGCAGCTGAAGCGGCGGAGATACACCGGCTGG
GGCAGGCTGAGCCGGAAGCTGATCAACGGCATCCGGGACAAGCAGTCCGGCAAGACAATCCTGGATTTCC
TGAAGTCCGACGGCTTCGCCAACAGAAACTTCATGCAGCTGATCCACGACGACAGCCTGACCTTTAAAGA
GGACATCCAGAAAGCCCAGGTGTCCGGCCAGGGCGATAGCCTGCACGAGCACATTGCCAATCTGGCCGGC
AGCCCCGCCATTAAGAAGGGCATCCTGCAGACAGTGAAGGTGGTGGACGAGCTCGTGAAAGTGATGGGCC
GGCACAAGCCCGAGAACATCGTGATCGAAATGGCCAGAGAGAACCAGACCACCCAGAAGGGACAGAAGAA
CAGCCGCGAGAGAATGAAGCGGATCGAAGAGGGCATCAAAGAGCTGGGCAGCCAGATCCTGAAAGAACAC
CCCGTGGAAAACACCCAGCTGCAGAACGAGAAGCTGTACCTGTACTACCTGCAGAATGGGCGGGATATGT
ACGTGGACCAGGAACTGGACATCAACCGGCTGTCCGACTACGATGTGGACGCCATCGTGCCTCAGAGCTT
TCTGAAGGACGACTCCATCGACAACAAGGTGCTGACCAGAAGCGACAAGAACCGGGGCAAGAGCGACAAC
GTGCCCTCCGAAGAGGTCGTGAAGAAGATGAAGAACTACTGGCGGCAGCTGCTGAACGCCAAGCTGATTA
CCCAGAGAAAGTTCGACAATCTGACCAAGGCCGAGAGAGGCGGCCTGAGCGAACTGGATAAGGCCGGCTT
CATCAAGAGACAGCTGGTGGAAACCCGGCAGATCACAAAGCACGTGGCACAGATCCTGGACTCCCGGATG
AACACTAAGTACGACGAGAATGACAAGCTGATCCGGGAAGTGAAAGTGATCACCCTGAAGTCCAAGCTGG
TGTCCGATTTCCGGAAGGATTTCCAGTTTTACAAAGTGCGCGAGATCAACAACTACCACCACGCCCACGA
CGCCTACCTGAACGCCGTCGTGGGAACCGCCCTGATCAAAAAGTACCCTAAGCTGGAAAGCGAGTTCGTG
TACGGCGACTACAAGGTGTACGACGTGCGGAAGATGATCGCCAAGAGCGAGCAGGAAATCGGCAAGGCTA
CCGCCAAGTACTTCTTCTACAGCAACATCATGAACTTTTTCAAGACCGAGATTACCCTGGCCAACGGCGA
GATCCGGAAGCGGCCTCTGATCGAGACAAACGGCGAAACCGGGGAGATCGTGTGGGATAAGGGCCGGGAT
TTTGCCACCGTGCGGAAAGTGCTGAGCATGCCCCAAGTGAATATCGTGAAAAAGACCGAGGTGCAGACAG
GCGGCTTCAGCAAAGAGTCTATCCTGCCCAAGAGGAACAGCGATAAGCTGATCGCCAGAAAGAAGGACTG
GGACCCTAAGAAGTACGGCGGCTTCGACAGCCCCACCGTGGCCTATTCTGTGCTGGTGGTGGCCAAAGTG
GAAAAGGGCAAGTCCAAGAAACTGAAGAGTGTGAAAGAGCTGCTGGGGATCACCATCATGGAAAGAAGCA
GCTTCGAGAAGAATCCCATCGACTTTCTGGAAGCCAAGGGCTACAAAGAAGTGAAAAAGGACCTGATCAT
CAAGCTGCCTAAGTACTCCCTGTTCGAGCTGGAAAACGGCCGGAAGAGAATGCTGGCCTCTGCCGGCGAA
CTGCAGAAGGGAAACGAACTGGCCCTGCCCTCCAAATATGTGAACTTCCTGTACCTGGCCAGCCACTATG
AGAAGCTGAAGGGCTCCCCCGAGGATAATGAGCAGAAACAGCTGTTTGTGGAACAGCACAAGCACTACCT
GGACGAGATCATCGAGCAGATCAGCGAGTTCTCCAAGAGAGTGATCCTGGCCGACGCTAATCTGGACAAA
GTGCTGTCCGCCTACAACAAGCACCGGGATAAGCCCATCAGAGAGCAGGCCGAGAATATCATCCACCTGT
TTACCCTGACCAATCTGGGAGCCCCTGCCGCCTTCAAGTACTTTGACACCACCATCGACCGGAAGAGGTA
CACCAGCACCAAAGAGGTGCTGGACGCCACCCTGATCCACCAGAGCATCACCGGCCTGTACGAGACACGG
ATCGACCTGTCTCAGCTGGGAGGCGACAAAAGGCCGGCGGCCACGAAAAAGGCCGGCCAGGGAGGAGGAT
CCCTGCCCACCTGCAGCTGTCTTGATCGAGTTATACAAAAAGACAAAGGCCCATATTATACACACCTTGG
GGCAGGACCAAGTGTTGCTGCTGTCAGGGAAATCATGGAGAATAGGTATGGTCAAAAAGGAAACGCAATA
AGGATAGAAATAGTAGTGTACACCGGTAAAGAAGGGAAAAGCTCTCATGGGTGTCCAATTGCTAAGTGGG
TTTTAAGAAGAAGCAGTGATGAAGAAAAAGTTCTTTGTTTGGTCCGGCAGCGTACAGGCCACCACTGTCC
AACTGCTGTGATGGTGGTGCTCATCATGGTGTGGGATGGCATCCCTCTTCCAATGGCCGACCGGCTATAC
ACAGAGCTCACAGAGAATCTAAAGTCATACAATGGGCACCCTACCGACAGAAGATGCACCCTCAATGAAA
ATCGTACCTGTACATGTCAAGGAATTGATCCAGAGACTTGTGGAGCTTCATTCTCTTTTGGCTGTTCATG
GAGTATGTACTTTAATGGCTGTAAGTTTGGTAGAAGCCCAAGCCCCAGAAGATTTAGAATTGATCCAAGC
TCTCCCTTACATGAAAAAAACCTTGAAGATAACTTACAGAGTTTGGCTACACGATTAGCTCCAATTTATA
AGCAGTATGCTCCAGTAGCTTACCAAAATCAGGTGGAATATGAAAATGTTGCCCGAGAATGTCGGCTTGG
CAGCAAGGAAGGTCGACCCTTCTCTGGGGTCACTGCTTGCCTGGACTTCTGTGCTCATCCCTACAGGGCC
ATTCACAACATGAATAATGGAAGCACTGTGGTTTGTACCTTAACTCGAGAAGATAACCGCTCTTTGGGTG
TTATTCCTCAAGATGAGCAGCTCCATGTGCTACCTCTTTATAAGCTTTCAGACACAGATGAGTTTGGCTC
CAAGGAAGGAATGGAAGCCAAGATCAAATCTGGGGCCATCGAGGTCCTGGCACCCCGCCGCAAAAAAAGA
ACGTGTTTCACTCAGCCTGTTCCCCGTTCTGGAAAGAAGAGGGCTGCGATGATGACAGAGGTTCTTGCAC
ATAAGATAAGGGCAGTGGAAAAGAAACCTATTCCCCGAATCAAGCGGAAGAATAACTCAACAACAACAAA
CAACAGTAAGCCTTCGTCACTGCCAACCTTAGGGAGTAACACTGAGACCGTGCAACCTGAAGTAAAAAGT
GAAACCGAACCCCATTTTATCTTAAAAAGTTCAGACAACACTAAAACTTATTCGCTGATGCCATCCGCTC
CTCACCCAGTGAAAGAGGCATCTCCAGGCTTCTCCTGGTCCCCGAAGACTGCTTCAGCCACACCAGCTCC
ACTGAAGAATGACGCAACAGCCTCATGCGGGTTTTCAGAAAGAAGCAGCACTCCCCACTGTACGATGCCT
TCGGGAAGACTCAGTGGTGCCAATGCTGCAGCTGCTGATGGCCCTGGCATTTCACAGCTTGGCGAAGTGG
CTCCTCTCCCCACCCTGTCTGCTCCTGTGATGGAGCCCCTCATTAATTCTGAGCCTTCCACTGGTGTGAC
TGAGCCGCTAACGCCTCATCAGCCAAACCACCAGCCCTCCTTCCTCACCTCTCCTCAAGACCTTGCCTCT
TCTCCAATGGAAGAAGATGAGCAGCATTCTGAAGCAGATGAGCCTCCATCAGACGAACCCCTATCTGATG
ACCCCCTGTCACCTGCTGAGGAGAAATTGCCCCACATTGATGAGTATTGGTCAGACAGTGAGCACATCTT
TTTGGATGCAAATATTGGTGGGGTGGCCATCGCACCTGCTCACGGCTCGGTTTTGATTGAGTGTGCCCGG
CGAGAGCTGCACGCTACCACTCCTGTTGAGCACCCCAACCGTAATCATCCAACCCGCCTCTCCCTTGTCT
TTTACCAGCACAAAAACCTAAATAAGCCCCAACATGGTTTTGAACTAAACAAGATTAAGTTTGAGGCTAA
AGAAGCTAAGAATAAGAAAATGAAGGCCTCAGAGCAAAAAGACCAGGCAGCTAATGAAGGTCCAGAACAG
TCCTCTGAAGTAAATGAATTGAACCAAATTCCTTCTCATAAAGCATTAACATTAACCCATGACAATGTTG
TCACCGTGTCCCCTTATGCTCTCACACACGTTGCGGGGCCCTATAACCATTGGGTCATGGCCGGCCAGGC
AAAAAAGAAAAAGGAATTCGGCAGTGGAGAGGGCAGAGGAAGTCTGCTAACATGCGGTGACGTCGAGGAG
AATCCTGGCCCAGTGAGCAAGGGCGAGGAGGATAACATGGCCATCATCAAGGAGTTCATGCGCTTCAAGG
TGCACATGGAGGGCTCCGTGAACGGCCACGAGTTCGAGATCGAGGGCGAGGGCGAGGGCCGCCCCTACGA
GGGCACCCAGACCGCCAAGCTGAAGGTGACCAAGGGTGGCCCCCTGCCCTTCGCCTGGGACATCCTGTCC
CCTCAGTTCATGTACGGCTCCAAGGCCTACGTGAAGCACCCCGCCGACATCCCCGACTACTTGAAGCTGT
CCTTCCCCGAGGGCTTCAAGTGGGAGCGCGTGATGAACTTCGAGGACGGCGGCGTGGTGACCGTGACCCA
GGACTCCTCCCTGCAGGACGGCGAGTTCATCTACAAGGTGAAGCTGCGCGGCACCAACTTCCCCTCCGAC
GGCCCCGTAATGCAGAAGAAAACCATGGGCTGGGAGGCCTCCTCCGAGCGGATGTACCCCGAGGACGGCG
CCCTGAAGGGCGAGATCAAGCAGAGGCTGAAGCTGAAGGACGGCGGCCACTACGACGCTGAGGTCAAGAC
CACCTACAAGGCCAAGAAGCCCGTGCAGCTGCCCGGCGCCTACAACGTCAACATCAAGTTGGACATCACC
TCCCACAACGAGGACTACACCATCGTGGAACAGTACGAACGCGCCGAGGGCCGCCACTCCACCGGCGGCA
TGGACGAGCTGTACAAGTAAGAATTCTAACTAGAGCTCGCTGATCAGCCTCGACTGTGCCTTCTAGTTGC
CAGCCATCTGTTGTTTGCCCCTCCCCCGTGCCTTCCTTGACCCTGGAAGGTGCCACTCCCACTGTCCTTT
CCTAATAAAATGAGGAAATTGCATCGCATTGTCTGAGTAGGTGTCATTCTATTCTGGGGGGTGGGGTGGG
GCAGGACAGCAAGGGGGAGGATTGGGAAGAGAATAGCAGGCATGCTGGGGAGCGGCCGCAGGAACCCCTA
GTGATGGAGTTGGCCACTCCCTCTCTGCGCGCTCGCTCGCTCACTGAGGCCGGGCGACCAAAGGTCGCCC
GACGCCCGGGCTTTGCCCGGGCGGCCTCAGTGAGCGAGCGAGCGCGCAGCTGCCTGCAGGGGCGCCTGAT
GCGGTATTTTCTCCTTACGCATCTGTGCGGTATTTCACACCGCATA
[142 nt withheld, positions 8867-9008]
C
[141 nt withheld, positions 9010-9150]
CCTTTGACGTTGGAGTCCACGTTCTTT
[37 nt withheld, positions 9178-9214]
ACCCTATCTCGGGCTATTCTTTTGATTTATAAGGGATTTTGCCGATTTCGGCCTATTGGTTAAAAAATGA
GCTGATTTAACAAAAATTTAACGCGAATTTTAACAAAATATTAACGTTTACAATTTTATGGTGCACTCTC
AGTACAATCTGCTCTGATGCCGCATAGTTAAGCCAGCCCCGACACCCGCCAACACCCGCTGACGCGCCCT
GACGGGCTTGTCTGCTCCCGGCATCCGCTTACAGACAAGCTGTGACCGTCTCCGGGAGCTGCATGTGTCA
GAGGTTTTCACCGTCATCACCGAAACGCGCGAGACGAAAGGGCCTCGTGATACGCCTATTTTTATAGGTT
AATGTCATGATAATAATGGTTTCTTAGACGTCAGGTGGCACTTTTCGGGGAAATGTGCGCGGAACCCCTA
TTTGTTTATTTTTCTAAATACATTCAAATATGTATCCGCTCATGAGACAATAACCCTGATAAATGCTTCA
ATAATATTGAAAAAGGAAGAGTATGAGTATTCAACATTTCCGTGTCGCCCTTATTCCCTTTTTTGCGGCA
TTTTGCCTTCCTGTTTTTGCTCACCCAGAAACGCTGGTGAAAGTAAAAGATGCTGAAGATCAGTTGGGTG
CACGAGTGGGTTACATCGAACTGGATCTCAACAGCGGTAAGATCCTTGAGAGTTTTCGCCCCGAAGAACG
TTTTCCAATGATGAGCACTTTTAAAGTTCTGCTATGTGGCGCGGTATTATCCCGTATTGACGCCGGGCAA
GAGCAACTCGGTCGCCGCATACACTATTCTCAGAATGACTTGGTTGAGTACTCACCAGTCACAGAAAAGC
ATCTTACGGATGGCATGACAGTAAGAGAATTATGCAGTGCTGCCATAACCATGAGTGATAACACTGCGGC
CAACTTACTTCTGACAACGATCGGAGGACCGAAGGAGCTAACCGCTTTTTTGCACAACATGGGGGATCAT
GTAACTCGCCTTGATCGTTGGGAACCGGAGCTGAATGAAGCCATACCAAACGACGAGCGTGACACCACGA
TGCCTGTAGCAATGGCAACAACGTTGCGCAAACTATTAACTGGCGAACTACTTACTCTAGCTTCCCGGCA
ACAATTAATAGACTGGATGGAGGCGGATAAAGTTGCAGGACCACTTCTGCGCTCGGCCCTTCCGGCTGGC
TGGTTTATTGCTGATAAATCTGGAGCCGGTGAGCGTGGAAGCCGCGGTATCATTGCAGCACTGGGGCCAG
ATGGTAAGCCCTCCCGTATCGTAGTTATCTACACGACGGGGAGTCAGGCAACTATGGATGAACGAAATAG
ACAGATCGCTGAGATAGGTGCCTCACTGATTAAGCATTGGTAACTGTCAGACCAAGTTTACTCATATATA
CTTTAGATTGATTTAAAACTTCATTTTTAATTTAAAAGGATCTAGGTGAAGATCCTTTTTGATAATCTCA
TGACCAAAATCCCTTAACGTGAGTTTTCGTTCCACTGAGCGTCAGACCCCGTAGAAAAGATCAAAGGATC
TTCTTGAGATCCTTTTTTTCTGCGCGTAATCTGCTGCTTGCAAACAAAAAAACCACCGCTACCAGCGGTG
GTTTGTTTGCCGGATCAAGAGCTACCAACTCTTTTTCCGAAGGTAACTGGCTTCAGCAGAGCGCAGATAC
CAAATACTGTCCTTCTAGTGTAGCCGTAGTTAGGCCACCACTTCAAGAACTCTGTAGCACCGCCTACATA
CCTCGCTCTGCTAATCCTGTTACCAGTGGCTGCTGCCAGTGGCGATAAGTCGTGTCTTACCGGGTTGGAC
TCAAGACGATAGTTACCGGATAAGGCGCAGCGGTCGGGCTGAACGGGGGGTTCGTGCACACAGCCCAGCT
TGGAGCGAACGACCTACACCGAACTGAGATACCTACAGCGTGAGCTATGAGAAAGCGCCACGCTTCCCGA
AGGGAGAAAGGCGGACAGGTATCCGGTAAGCGGCAGGGTCGGAACAGGAGAGCGCACGAGGGAGCTTCCA
GGGGGAAACGCCTGGTATCTTTATAGTCCTGTCGGGTTTCGCCACCTCTGACTTGAGCGTCGATTTTTGT
GATGCTCGTCAGGGGGGCGGAGCCTATGGAAAAACGCCAGCAACGCGGCCTTTTTACGGTTCCTGGCCTT
TTGCTGGCCTTTTGCTCACATGT
