Features (pLannotate 1.2.2; 21 found; start..end, strand, type, name):
      1..241     +  promoter       U6 promoter: RNA polymerase III promoter for human U6 snRNA
    271..346     +  misc_RNA       gRNA scaffold: guide RNA scaffold for the Streptococcus pyogenes CRISPR/Cas9 system
    353..396     +  misc_RNA       gRNA scaffold (fragment): guide RNA scaffold for the Streptococcus pyogenes CRISPR/Cas9 system
    443..728     +  enhancer       CMV enhancer: human cytomegalovirus immediate early enhancer; contains an 18-bp deletion relative to the standard CMV enhancer
    730..1007    +  promoter       chicken β-actin promoter: No description available
   1008..1235    +  intron         hybrid intron: hybrid between chicken β-actin (CBA) and minute virus of mice (MMV) introns (Gray et al., 2011)
   1256..1283    +  CDS            3xHA (fragment): three tandem HA epitope tags
   1316..5416    +  CDS            Cas9: Cas9 (Csn1) endonuclease from the Streptococcus pyogenes Type II CRISPR/Cas system generates RNA-guided double strand breaks in DNA
   5417..5450    +  CDS            nucleoplasmin NLS (fragment): bipartite nuclear localization signal from nucleoplasmin
   5462..7615    +  CDS            TET1 (fragment): TET1_HUMAN - Also known as CXXC6, KIAA1676, LCX. Experimental evidence at protein level: Swiss-Prot protein existence level 1. Dioxygenase that catalyzes the conversion of the modified genomic base 5-methylcytosine (5mC) into 5-hydroxymethylcytosine (5hmC) and plays a key role in active DNA demethylation. Also mediates subsequent conversion of 5hmC into 5-formylcytosine (5fC), and conversion of 5fC to 5-carboxylcytosine (5caC). Conversion of 5mC into 5hmC, 5fC and 5caC probably constitutes the first step in cytosine demethylation. Methylation at the C5 position of cytosine bases is an epigenet
   7618..7642    +  CDS            nucleoplasmin NLS (fragment): bipartite nuclear localization signal from nucleoplasmin
   7712..8418    +  CDS            mCherry (fragment): monomeric derivative of DsRed fluorescent protein (Shaner et al., 2004) mammalian codon-optimized
   8453..8564    +  polyA_signal   bGH poly(A) signal: bovine growth hormone polyadenylation signal
   8669..8809    +  repeat_region  AAV2 ITR: inverted terminal repeat of adeno-associated virus serotype 2 inverted
   8814..8865    -  misc_feature   bom (fragment): basis of mobility region from pBR322
   8884..9339    +  rep_origin     f1 ori (sequence partly withheld): f1 bacteriophage origin of replication; arrow indicates direction of (+) strand synthesis
   9340..9389    -  misc_feature   bom (fragment): basis of mobility region from pBR322
   9491..9526    -  CDS            rop (fragment): Rop protein, which maintains plasmids at low copy number; rop
   9621..9725    +  promoter       AmpR promoter: bla
   9726..10586   +  CDS            AmpR: β-lactamase; bla; confers resistance to ampicillin, carbenicillin, and related antibiotics
  10757..11345   +  rep_origin     ori: high-copy-number ColE1/pMB1/pBR322/pUC origin of replication
>Addgene plasmid #129049 | pSpdCas9-hudTET1CD-T2A-mCherry(PX458)-SghuTSDR-9 | addgene full sequence | sequence record 256224 | Addgene NGS Result
GAGGGCCTATTTCCCATGATTCCTTCATATTTGCATATACGATACAAGGCTGTTAGAGAGATAATTGGAA
TTAATTTGACTGTAAACACAAAGATATTAGTACAAAATACGTGACGTAGAAAGTAATAATTTCTTGGGTA
GTTTGCAGTTTTAAAATTATGTTTTAAAATGGACTATCATATGCTTACCGTAACTTGAAAGTATTTCGAT
TTCTTGGCTTTATATATCTTGTGGAAAGGACGAAACACCGTCATGGCGGCCGGATGCGCCGTTTTAGAGC
TAGAAATAGCAAGTTAAAATAAGGCTAGTCCGTTATCAACTTGAAAAAGTGGCACCGAGTCGGTGCTTTT
TTGTTTTAGAGCTAGAAATAGCAAGTTAAAATAAGGCTAGTCCGTTTTTAGCGCGTGCGCCAATTCTGCA
GACAAATGGCTCTAGAGGTACCCGTTACATAACTTACGGTAAATGGCCCGCCTGGCTGACCGCCCAACGA
CCCCCGCCCATTGACGTCAATAGTAACGCCAATAGGGACTTTCCATTGACGTCAATGGGTGGAGTATTTA
CGGTAAACTGCCCACTTGGCAGTACATCAAGTGTATCATATGCCAAGTACGCCCCCTATTGACGTCAATG
ACGGTAAATGGCCCGCCTGGCATTGTGCCCAGTACATGACCTTATGGGACTTTCCTACTTGGCAGTACAT
CTACGTATTAGTCATCGCTATTACCATGGTCGAGGTGAGCCCCACGTTCTGCTTCACTCTCCCCATCTCC
CCCCCCTCCCCACCCCCAATTTTGTATTTATTTATTTTTTAATTATTTTGTGCAGCGATGGGGGCGGGGG
GGGGGGGGGGGCGCGCGCCGGGGGGGGGGGGGGGGGGGGGGGGGSGGGGSGGGGSGRGGCGGAGAGGTGC
GGCGGCAGCCAATCAGAGCGGCGCGCTCCGAAAGTTTCCTTTTATGGCGAGGCGGCGGCGGCGGCGGCCC
TATAAAAAGCGAAGCGCGCGGCGGGCGGGAGTCGCTGCGCGCTGCCTTCGCCCCGTGCCCCGCTCCGCCG
CCGCCTCGCGCCGCCCGCCCCGGCTCTGACTGACCGCGTTACTCCCACAGGTGAGCGGGCGGGACGGCCC
TTCTCCTCCGGGCTGTAATTAGCTGAGCAAGAGGTAAGGGTTTAAGGGATGGTTGGTTGGTGGGGTATTA
ATGTTTAATTACCTGGAGCACCTGCCTGAAATCACTTTTTTTCAGGTTGGACCGGTGCCACCATGTACCC
ATACGATGTTCCAGATTACGCTTCGCCGAAGAAAAAGCGCAAGGTCGAAGCGTCCGACAAGAAGTACAGC
ATCGGCCTGGCCATCGGCACCAACTCTGTGGGCTGGGCCGTGATCACCGACGAGTACAAGGTGCCCAGCA
AGAAATTCAAGGTGCTGGGCAACACCGACCGGCACAGCATCAAGAAGAACCTGATCGGAGCCCTGCTGTT
CGACAGCGGCGAAACAGCCGAGGCCACCCGGCTGAAGAGAACCGCCAGAAGAAGATACACCAGACGGAAG
AACCGGATCTGCTATCTGCAAGAGATCTTCAGCAACGAGATGGCCAAGGTGGACGACAGCTTCTTCCACA
GACTGGAAGAGTCCTTCCTGGTGGAAGAGGATAAGAAGCACGAGCGGCACCCCATCTTCGGCAACATCGT
GGACGAGGTGGCCTACCACGAGAAGTACCCCACCATCTACCACCTGAGAAAGAAACTGGTGGACAGCACC
GACAAGGCCGACCTGCGGCTGATCTATCTGGCCCTGGCCCACATGATCAAGTTCCGGGGCCACTTCCTGA
TCGAGGGCGACCTGAACCCCGACAACAGCGACGTGGACAAGCTGTTCATCCAGCTGGTGCAGACCTACAA
CCAGCTGTTCGAGGAAAACCCCATCAACGCCAGCGGCGTGGACGCCAAGGCCATCCTGTCTGCCAGACTG
AGCAAGAGCAGACGGCTGGAAAATCTGATCGCCCAGCTGCCCGGCGAGAAGAAGAATGGCCTGTTCGGCA
ACCTGATTGCCCTGAGCCTGGGCCTGACCCCCAACTTCAAGAGCAACTTCGACCTGGCCGAGGATGCCAA
ACTGCAGCTGAGCAAGGACACCTACGACGACGACCTGGACAACCTGCTGGCCCAGATCGGCGACCAGTAC
GCCGACCTGTTTCTGGCCGCCAAGAACCTGTCCGACGCCATCCTGCTGAGCGACATCCTGAGAGTGAACA
CCGAGATCACCAAGGCCCCCCTGAGCGCCTCTATGATCAAGAGATACGACGAGCACCACCAGGACCTGAC
CCTGCTGAAAGCTCTCGTGCGGCAGCAGCTGCCTGAGAAGTACAAAGAGATTTTCTTCGACCAGAGCAAG
AACGGCTACGCCGGCTACATTGACGGCGGAGCCAGCCAGGAAGAGTTCTACAAGTTCATCAAGCCCATCC
TGGAAAAGATGGACGGCACCGAGGAACTGCTCGTGAAGCTGAACAGAGAGGACCTGCTGCGGAAGCAGCG
GACCTTCGACAACGGCAGCATCCCCCACCAGATCCACCTGGGAGAGCTGCACGCCATTCTGCGGCGGCAG
GAAGATTTTTACCCATTCCTGAAGGACAACCGGGAAAAGATCGAGAAGATCCTGACCTTCCGCATCCCCT
ACTACGTGGGCCCTCTGGCCAGGGGAAACAGCAGATTCGCCTGGATGACCAGAAAGAGCGAGGAAACCAT
CACCCCCTGGAACTTCGAGGAAGTGGTGGACAAGGGCGCTTCCGCCCAGAGCTTCATCGAGCGGATGACC
AACTTCGATAAGAACCTGCCCAACGAGAAGGTGCTGCCCAAGCACAGCCTGCTGTACGAGTACTTCACCG
TGTATAACGAGCTGACCAAAGTGAAATACGTGACCGAGGGAATGAGAAAGCCCGCCTTCCTGAGCGGCGA
GCAGAAAAAGGCCATCGTGGACCTGCTGTTCAAGACCAACCGGAAAGTGACCGTGAAGCAGCTGAAAGAG
GACTACTTCAAGAAAATCGAGTGCTTCGACTCCGTGGAAATCTCCGGCGTGGAAGATCGGTTCAACGCCT
CCCTGGGCACATACCACGATCTGCTGAAAATTATCAAGGACAAGGACTTCCTGGACAATGAGGAAAACGA
GGACATTCTGGAAGATATCGTGCTGACCCTGACACTGTTTGAGGACAGAGAGATGATCGAGGAACGGCTG
AAAACCTATGCCCACCTGTTCGACGACAAAGTGATGAAGCAGCTGAAGCGGCGGAGATACACCGGCTGGG
GCAGGCTGAGCCGGAAGCTGATCAACGGCATCCGGGACAAGCAGTCCGGCAAGACAATCCTGGATTTCCT
GAAGTCCGACGGCTTCGCCAACAGAAACTTCATGCAGCTGATCCACGACGACAGCCTGACCTTTAAAGAG
GACATCCAGAAAGCCCAGGTGTCCGGCCAGGGCGATAGCCTGCACGAGCACATTGCCAATCTGGCCGGCA
GCCCCGCCATTAAGAAGGGCATCCTGCAGACAGTGAAGGTGGTGGACGAGCTCGTGAAAGTGATGGGCCG
GCACAAGCCCGAGAACATCGTGATCGAAATGGCCAGAGAGAACCAGACCACCCAGAAGGGACAGAAGAAC
AGCCGCGAGAGAATGAAGCGGATCGAAGAGGGCATCAAAGAGCTGGGCAGCCAGATCCTGAAAGAACACC
CCGTGGAAAACACCCAGCTGCAGAACGAGAAGCTGTACCTGTACTACCTGCAGAATGGGCGGGATATGTA
CGTGGACCAGGAACTGGACATCAACCGGCTGTCCGACTACGATGTGGACGCCATCGTGCCTCAGAGCTTT
CTGAAGGACGACTCCATCGACAACAAGGTGCTGACCAGAAGCGACAAGAACCGGGGCAAGAGCGACAACG
TGCCCTCCGAAGAGGTCGTGAAGAAGATGAAGAACTACTGGCGGCAGCTGCTGAACGCCAAGCTGATTAC
CCAGAGAAAGTTCGACAATCTGACCAAGGCCGAGAGAGGCGGCCTGAGCGAACTGGATAAGGCCGGCTTC
ATCAAGAGACAGCTGGTGGAAACCCGGCAGATCACAAAGCACGTGGCACAGATCCTGGACTCCCGGATGA
ACACTAAGTACGACGAGAATGACAAGCTGATCCGGGAAGTGAAAGTGATCACCCTGAAGTCCAAGCTGGT
GTCCGATTTCCGGAAGGATTTCCAGTTTTACAAAGTGCGCGAGATCAACAACTACCACCACGCCCACGAC
GCCTACCTGAACGCCGTCGTGGGAACCGCCCTGATCAAAAAGTACCCTAAGCTGGAAAGCGAGTTCGTGT
ACGGCGACTACAAGGTGTACGACGTGCGGAAGATGATCGCCAAGAGCGAGCAGGAAATCGGCAAGGCTAC
CGCCAAGTACTTCTTCTACAGCAACATCATGAACTTTTTCAAGACCGAGATTACCCTGGCCAACGGCGAG
ATCCGGAAGCGGCCTCTGATCGAGACAAACGGCGAAACCGGGGAGATCGTGTGGGATAAGGGCCGGGATT
TTGCCACCGTGCGGAAAGTGCTGAGCATGCCCCAAGTGAATATCGTGAAAAAGACCGAGGTGCAGACAGG
CGGCTTCAGCAAAGAGTCTATCCTGCCCAAGAGGAACAGCGATAAGCTGATCGCCAGAAAGAAGGACTGG
GACCCTAAGAAGTACGGCGGCTTCGACAGCCCCACCGTGGCCTATTCTGTGCTGGTGGTGGCCAAAGTGG
AAAAGGGCAAGTCCAAGAAACTGAAGAGTGTGAAAGAGCTGCTGGGGATCACCATCATGGAAAGAAGCAG
CTTCGAGAAGAATCCCATCGACTTTCTGGAAGCCAAGGGCTACAAAGAAGTGAAAAAGGACCTGATCATC
AAGCTGCCTAAGTACTCCCTGTTCGAGCTGGAAAACGGCCGGAAGAGAATGCTGGCCTCTGCCGGCGAAC
TGCAGAAGGGAAACGAACTGGCCCTGCCCTCCAAATATGTGAACTTCCTGTACCTGGCCAGCCACTATGA
GAAGCTGAAGGGCTCCCCCGAGGATAATGAGCAGAAACAGCTGTTTGTGGAACAGCACAAGCACTACCTG
GACGAGATCATCGAGCAGATCAGCGAGTTCTCCAAGAGAGTGATCCTGGCCGACGCTAATCTGGACAAAG
TGCTGTCCGCCTACAACAAGCACCGGGATAAGCCCATCAGAGAGCAGGCCGAGAATATCATCCACCTGTT
TACCCTGACCAATCTGGGAGCCCCTGCCGCCTTCAAGTACTTTGACACCACCATCGACCGGAAGAGGTAC
ACCAGCACCAAAGAGGTGCTGGACGCCACCCTGATCCACCAGAGCATCACCGGCCTGTACGAGACACGGA
TCGACCTGTCTCAGCTGGGAGGCGACAAAAGGCCGGCGGCCACGAAAAAGGCCGGCCAGGGAGGAGGATC
CCTGCCCACCTGCAGCTGTCTTGATCGAGTTATACAAAAAGACAAAGGCCCATATTATACACACCTTGGG
GCAGGACCAAGTGTTGCTGCTGTCAGGGAAATCATGGAGAATAGGTATGGTCAAAAAGGAAACGCAATAA
GGATAGAAATAGTAGTGTACACCGGTAAAGAAGGGAAAAGCTCTCATGGGTGTCCAATTGCTAAGTGGGT
TTTAAGAAGAAGCAGTGATGAAGAAAAAGTTCTTTGTTTGGTCCGGCAGCGTACAGGCCACCACTGTCCA
ACTGCTGTGATGGTGGTGCTCATCATGGTGTGGGATGGCATCCCTCTTCCAATGGCCGACCGGCTATACA
CAGAGCTCACAGAGAATCTAAAGTCATACAATGGGCACCCTACCGACAGAAGATGCACCCTCAATGAAAA
TCGTACCTGTACATGTCAAGGAATTGATCCAGAGACTTGTGGAGCTTCATTCTCTTTTGGCTGTTCATGG
AGTATGTACTTTAATGGCTGTAAGTTTGGTAGAAGCCCAAGCCCCAGAAGATTTAGAATTGATCCAAGCT
CTCCCTTACATGAAAAAAACCTTGAAGATAACTTACAGAGTTTGGCTACACGATTAGCTCCAATTTATAA
GCAGTATGCTCCAGTAGCTTACCAAAATCAGGTGGAATATGAAAATGTTGCCCGAGAATGTCGGCTTGGC
AGCAAGGAAGGTCGACCCTTCTCTGGGGTCACTGCTTGCCTGGACTTCTGTGCTCATCCCTACAGGGCCA
TTCACAACATGAATAATGGAAGCACTGTGGTTTGTACCTTAACTCGAGAAGATAACCGCTCTTTGGGTGT
TATTCCTCAAGATGAGCAGCTCCATGTGCTACCTCTTTATAAGCTTTCAGACACAGATGAGTTTGGCTCC
AAGGAAGGAATGGAAGCCAAGATCAAATCTGGGGCCATCGAGGTCCTGGCACCCCGCCGCAAAAAAAGAA
CGTGTTTCACTCAGCCTGTTCCCCGTTCTGGAAAGAAGAGGGCTGCGATGATGACAGAGGTTCTTGCACA
TAAGATAAGGGCAGTGGAAAAGAAACCTATTCCCCGAATCAAGCGGAAGAATAACTCAACAACAACAAAC
AACAGTAAGCCTTCGTCACTGCCAACCTTAGGGAGTAACACTGAGACCGTGCAACCTGAAGTAAAAAGTG
AAACCGAACCCCATTTTATCTTAAAAAGTTCAGACAACACTAAAACTTATTCGCTGATGCCATCCGCTCC
TCACCCAGTGAAAGAGGCATCTCCAGGCTTCTCCTGGTCCCCGAAGACTGCTTCAGCCACACCAGCTCCA
CTGAAGAATGACGCAACAGCCTCATGCGGGTTTTCAGAAAGAAGCAGCACTCCCCACTGTACGATGCCTT
CGGGAAGACTCAGTGGTGCCAATGCTGCAGCTGCTGATGGCCCTGGCATTTCACAGCTTGGCGAAGTGGC
TCCTCTCCCCACCCTGTCTGCTCCTGTGATGGAGCCCCTCATTAATTCTGAGCCTTCCACTGGTGTGACT
GAGCCGCTAACGCCTCATCAGCCAAACCACCAGCCCTCCTTCCTCACCTCTCCTCAAGACCTTGCCTCTT
CTCCAATGGAAGAAGATGAGCAGCATTCTGAAGCAGATGAGCCTCCATCAGACGAACCCCTATCTGATGA
CCCCCTGTCACCTGCTGAGGAGAAATTGCCCCACATTGATGAGTATTGGTCAGACAGTGAGCACATCTTT
TTGGATGCAAATATTGGTGGGGTGGCCATCGCACCTGCTCACGGCTCGGTTTTGATTGAGTGTGCCCGGC
GAGAGCTGCACGCTACCACTCCTGTTGAGCACCCCAACCGTAATCATCCAACCCGCCTCTCCCTTGTCTT
TTACCAGCACAAAAACCTAAATAAGCCCCAACATGGTTTTGAACTAAACAAGATTAAGTTTGAGGCTAAA
GAAGCTAAGAATAAGAAAATGAAGGCCTCAGAGCAAAAAGACCAGGCAGCTAATGAAGGTCCAGAACAGT
CCTCTGAAGTAAATGAATTGAACCAAATTCCTTCTCATAAAGCATTAACATTAACCCATGACAATGTTGT
CACCGTGTCCCCTTATGCTCTCACACACGTTGCGGGGCCCTATAACCATTGGGTCATGGCCGGCCAGGCA
AAAAAGAAAAAGGAATTCGGCAGTGGAGAGGGCAGAGGAAGTCTGCTAACATGCGGTGACGTCGAGGAGA
ATCCTGGCCCAGTGAGCAAGGGCGAGGAGGATAACATGGCCATCATCAAGGAGTTCATGCGCTTCAAGGT
GCACATGGAGGGCTCCGTGAACGGCCACGAGTTCGAGATCGAGGGCGAGGGCGAGGGCCGCCCCTACGAG
GGCACCCAGACCGCCAAGCTGAAGGTGACCAAGGGTGGCCCCCTGCCCTTCGCCTGGGACATCCTGTCCC
CTCAGTTCATGTACGGCTCCAAGGCCTACGTGAAGCACCCCGCCGACATCCCCGACTACTTGAAGCTGTC
CTTCCCCGAGGGCTTCAAGTGGGAGCGCGTGATGAACTTCGAGGACGGCGGCGTGGTGACCGTGACCCAG
GACTCCTCCCTGCAGGACGGCGAGTTCATCTACAAGGTGAAGCTGCGCGGCACCAACTTCCCCTCCGACG
GCCCCGTAATGCAGAAGAAAACCATGGGCTGGGAGGCCTCCTCCGAGCGGATGTACCCCGAGGACGGCGC
CCTGAAGGGCGAGATCAAGCAGAGGCTGAAGCTGAAGGACGGCGGCCACTACGACGCTGAGGTCAAGACC
ACCTACAAGGCCAAGAAGCCCGTGCAGCTGCCCGGCGCCTACAACGTCAACATCAAGTTGGACATCACCT
CCCACAACGAGGACTACACCATCGTGGAACAGTACGAACGCGCCGAGGGCCGCCACTCCACCGGCGGCAT
GGACGAGCTGTACAAGTAAGAATTCTAACTAGAGCTCGCTGATCAGCCTCGACTGTGCCTTCTAGTTGCC
AGCCATCTGTTGTTTGCCCCTCCCCCGTGCCTTCCTTGACCCTGGAAGGTGCCACTCCCACTGTCCTTTC
CTAATAAAATGAGGAAATTGCATCGCATTGTCTGAGTAGGTGTCATTCTATTCTGGGGGGTGGGGTGGGG
CAGGACAGCAAGGGGGAGGATTGGGAAGAGAATAGCAGGCATGCTGGGGAGCGGCCGCAGGAACCCCTAG
TGATGGAGTTGGCCACTCCCTCTCTGCGCGCTCGCTCGCTCACTGAGGCCGGGCGACCAAAGGTCGCCCG
ACGCCCGGGCTTTGCCCGGGCGGCCTCAGTGAGCGAGCGAGCGCGCAGCTGCCTGCAGGGGCGCCTGATG
CGGTATTTTCTCCTTACGCATCTGTGCGGTATTTCACACCGCATA
[95 nt withheld, positions 8866-8960]
T
[46 nt withheld, positions 8962-9007]
C
[141 nt withheld, positions 9009-9149]
CCTTTGACGTTGGAGTCCACGTTCTTT
[37 nt withheld, positions 9177-9213]
ACTCTATCTCGGGCTATTCTTTTGATTTATAAGGGATTTTGCCGATTTCGGTCTATTGGTTAAAAAATGA
GCTGATTTAACAAAAATTTAACGCGAATTTTAACAAAATATTAACGTTTACAATTTTATGGTGCACTCTC
AGTACAATCTGCTCTGATGCCGCATAGTTAAGCCAGCCCCGACACCCGCCAACACCCGCTGACGCGCCCT
GACGGGCTTGTCTGCTCCCGGCATCCGCTTACAGACAAGCTGTGACCGTCTCCGGGAGCTGCATGTGTCA
GAGGTTTTCACCGTCATCACCGAAACGCGCGAGACGAAAGGGCCTCGTGATACGCCTATTTTTATAGGTT
AATGTCATGATAATAATGGTTTCTTAGACGTCAGGTGGCACTTTTCGGGGAAATGTGCGCGGAACCCCTA
TTTGTTTATTTTTCTAAATACATTCAAATATGTATCCGCTCATGAGACAATAACCCTGATAAATGCTTCA
ATAATATTGAAAAAGGAAGAGTATGAGTATTCAACATTTCCGTGTCGCCCTTATTCCCTTTTTTGCGGCA
TTTTGCCTTCCTGTTTTTGCTCACCCAGAAACGCTGGTGAAAGTAAAAGATGCTGAAGATCAGTTGGGTG
CACGAGTGGGTTACATCGAACTGGATCTCAACAGCGGTAAGATCCTTGAGAGTTTTCGCCCCGAAGAACG
TTTTCCAATGATGAGCACTTTTAAAGTTCTGCTATGTGGCGCGGTATTATCCCGTATTGACGCCGGGCAA
GAGCAACTCGGTCGCCGCATACACTATTCTCAGAATGACTTGGTTGAGTACTCACCAGTCACAGAAAAGC
ATCTTACGGATGGCATGACAGTAAGAGAATTATGCAGTGCTGCCATAACCATGAGTGATAACACTGCGGC
CAACTTACTTCTGACAACGATCGGAGGACCGAAGGAGCTAACCGCTTTTTTGCACAACATGGGGGATCAT
GTAACTCGCCTTGATCGTTGGGAACCGGAGCTGAATGAAGCCATACCAAACGACGAGCGTGACACCACGA
TGCCTGTAGCAATGGCAACAACGTTGCGCAAACTATTAACTGGCGAACTACTTACTCTAGCTTCCCGGCA
ACAATTAATAGACTGGATGGAGGCGGATAAAGTTGCAGGACCACTTCTGCGCTCGGCCCTTCCGGCTGGC
TGGTTTATTGCTGATAAATCTGGAGCCGGTGAGCGTGGAAGCCGCGGTATCATTGCAGCACTGGGGCCAG
ATGGTAAGCCCTCCCGTATCGTAGTTATCTACACGACGGGGAGTCAGGCAACTATGGATGAACGAAATAG
ACAGATCGCTGAGATAGGTGCCTCACTGATTAAGCATTGGTAACTGTCAGACCAAGTTTACTCATATATA
CTTTAGATTGATTTAAAACTTCATTTTTAATTTAAAAGGATCTAGGTGAAGATCCTTTTTGATAATCTCA
TGACCAAAATCCCTTAACGTGAGTTTTCGTTCCACTGAGCGTCAGACCCCGTAGAAAAGATCAAAGGATC
TTCTTGAGATCCTTTTTTTCTGCGCGTAATCTGCTGCTTGCAAACAAAAAAACCACCGCTACCAGCGGTG
GTTTGTTTGCCGGATCAAGAGCTACCAACTCTTTTTCCGAAGGTAACTGGCTTCAGCAGAGCGCAGATAC
CAAATACTGTTCTTCTAGTGTAGCCGTAGTTAGGCCACCACTTCAAGAACTCTGTAGCACCGCCTACATA
CCTCGCTCTGCTAATCCTGTTACCAGTGGCTGCTGCCAGTGGCGATAAGTCGTGTCTTACCGGGTTGGAC
TCAAGACGATAGTTACCGGATAAGGCGCAGCGGTCGGGCTGAACGGGGGGTTCGTGCACACAGCCCAGCT
TGGAGCGAACGACCTACACCGAACTGAGATACCTACAGCGTGAGCTATGAGAAAGCGCCACGCTTCCCGA
AGGGAGAAAGGCGGACAGGTATCCGGTAAGCGGCAGGGTCGGAACAGGAGAGCGCACGAGGGAGCTTCCA
GGGGGAAACGCCTGGTATCTTTATAGTCCTGTCGGGTTTCGCCACCTCTGACTTGAGCGTCGATTTTTGT
GATGCTCGTCAGGGGGGCGGAGCCTATGGAAAAACGCCAGCAACGCGGCCTTTTTACGGTTCCTGGCCTT
TTGCTGGCCTTTTGCTCACATGT
